Addgene plasmid #40244: pAM1619
Depositing lab: Susan Golden. Depositing organization: University of California, San Diego (UCSD). Publication: Detection of rhythmic bioluminescence from luciferase reporters in cyanobacteria. Mackey SR, Ditty JL, Clerico EM, Golden SS. Methods Mol Biol. 2007;362:115-29. 10.1007/978-1-59745-257-1_8 PubMed 17417005.
Backbone
  Vector backbone: pAM1607
  Total vector size (bp): 410
  Vector type: Cyanobacteria cloning vector
Growth in bacteria
  Bacterial resistance: Ampicillin and Kanamycin, 100 & 50 μg/mL
  Growth temperature: 37°C
  Growth strain: DH10B
  Copy number: Unknown
Gene/Insert
  Gene/Insert name: PpsbAI::luxCDE
  Species: Synechococcus elongatus PCC 7942
  Insert size (bp): 410
  Promoter: n/a
  Cloning method: Restriction Enzyme; 5′ cloning site n/a (unknown if destroyed); 3′ cloning site n/a (unknown if destroyed)
  Sequencing primers: 5′ n/a; 3′ n/a
Terms and licenses: Academic/Nonprofit Terms; Industry Terms: Not Available to Industry
Depositor comments: NSII vector Lux Genes: luxCDE Directs luciferase substrate synthesis in PCC7942. Synechococcus luxAB reporter strains glow without decanal addition PpsbAI fragment as SalI-PvuII fragment from pAM1335 inserted upstream of luxCDE in SalI-StuI of pAM1607 (NSII, Km, luxCDE).
How to cite: pAM1619 was a gift from Susan Golden (Addgene plasmid # 40244 ; http://n2t.net/addgene:40244 ; RRID:Addgene_40244)
