[The description below was written by a language model from this plasmid's Addgene catalogue record and pLannotate feature annotations shown in this document.]
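Description:
pAM1619 is a cyanobacterial cloning/integration vector built on pAM1607, described by the depositor as a neutral site II (NSII) vector carrying kanamycin resistance and the luxCDE genes. It is meant for delivering its cargo into Synechococcus elongatus PCC 7942, where NSII-type vectors normally integrate by homologous recombination at a chromosomal neutral site. In E. coli it is propagated through a pBR322-style replicon: the feature table shows a ColE1/pMB1 origin with rop and the bom mobility region, an ampicillin resistance gene with its own promoter, and a truncated tetracycline resistance gene. Selection is listed as ampicillin plus kanamycin, although the automated annotation did not pick up the kanamycin marker. It also did not label the NSII homology arms. The short hits to human PUDP and Salmonella msbA are probably weak matches to unannotated, possibly cyanobacterial, flanking DNA. The catalogue gives 410 bp for both vector and insert, which appears to describe only the promoter fragment, since the deposited sequence is 11,586 nt.

The payload is a fragment of the S. elongatus psbAI promoter, moved from pAM1335 and placed upstream of luxCDE. The table shows a short psbA1 coding fragment immediately upstream of LuxC, followed on the same strand by LuxD and LuxE, annotated by similarity to the Photorhabdus luminescens operon. Small remnants of luxA and luxB lie between luxD and luxE. LuxC, LuxD and LuxE form the fatty acid reductase system that produces the long-chain aldehyde substrate of bacterial luciferase. Expressing them in PCC 7942 lets luxAB reporter strains glow without added decanal, which suits continuous monitoring of rhythmic bioluminescence.
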