Features (pLannotate 1.2.2; 16 found; start..end, strand, type, name):
    512..649     +  CDS            PUDP (fragment): HDHD1_HUMAN - Also known as DXF68S1E, FAM16AX, GS1, HDHD1, HDHD1A. Experimental evidence at protein level: Swiss-Prot protein existence level 1. Dephosphorylates pseudouridine 5'-phosphate, a potential intermediate in rRNA degradation. Pseudouridine is then excreted intact in urine. From Homo sapiens (Human).
   1488..1505    -  misc_feature   MCS (fragment): pUC18/19 multiple cloning site
   2210..3322    -  CDS            LuxE: LuxE; luxE; from the Photorhabdus luminescens bioluminescence operon
   3501..3757    -  CDS            LuxB (fragment): LuxB luciferase subunit; luxB; from the Photorhabdus luminescens bioluminescence operon
   3757..3919    -  CDS            LuxA (fragment): LuxA luciferase subunit; luxA; from the Photorhabdus luminescens bioluminescence operon
   3968..4891    -  CDS            LuxD: LuxD acyltransferase; luxD; from the Photorhabdus luminescens bioluminescence operon
   4904..6346    -  CDS            LuxC: LuxC fatty acid reductase; luxC; from the Photorhabdus luminescens bioluminescence operon
   6376..6558    -  CDS            psbA1 (fragment): PSBA1_SYNE7 - Also known as psbA-I. Experimental evidence at protein level: Swiss-Prot protein existence level 1. Photosystem II (PSII) is a light-driven water:plastoquinone oxidoreductase that uses light energy to abstract electrons from H(2)O, generating O(2) and a proton gradient subsequently used for ATP formation. It consists of a core antenna complex that captures photons, and an electron transfer chain that converts photonic excitation into a charge separation. The D1/D2 (PsbA/PsbA) reaction center heterodimer binds P680, the primary electron donor of PSII as well as several subsequent
   7350..7598    -  CDS            msbA (fragment): MSBA_SALTY - Experimental evidence at protein level: Swiss-Prot protein existence level 1. Involved in lipopolysaccharide (LPS) biosynthesis. Translocates lipid A-core from the inner to the outer leaflet of the inner membrane. Transmembrane domains (TMD) form a pore in the inner membrane and the ATP-binding domain (NBD) is responsible for energy generation. From Salmonella typhimurium (strain LT2 / SGSC1412 / ATCC 700720).
   7592..8499    +  CDS            TcR (fragment): tetracycline efflux protein; tet; confers resistance to tetracycline
   8741..9121    -  CDS            YPB1_ECOLX: Protein predicted: Swiss-Prot protein existence level 4. From Escherichia coli.
   9138..9329    +  CDS            rop: Rop protein, which maintains plasmids at low copy number; rop
   9431..9571    +  misc_feature   bom: basis of mobility region from pBR322
   9757..10345   -  rep_origin     ori: high-copy-number ColE1/pMB1/pBR322/pUC origin of replication
  10516..11376   -  CDS            AmpR: β-lactamase; bla; confers resistance to ampicillin, carbenicillin, and related antibiotics
  11377..11481   -  promoter       AmpR promoter: bla
>Addgene plasmid #40244 | pAM1619 | depositor full sequence | sequence record 51670 | pAM1619 sequence 11586 bps
AGCTTGTCATCTGCCGGATGAGGCAAAACCCTGCCTACGGCGCGATTACATCGTCCCAGCGCGATCGCTC
TTACTGTTGATGGCTCGTGCTTAAAAACAATGCAAACTTCACCGTTTCAGCTGGTGATTTTCGACTGTGA
TGGTGTGCTTGTTGATAGCGGAACGCATCACTAATCGCGTCTTTGCAGACATGCTCAATGAACTGGGTCT
GTTGGTGACTTTGGATGACATGTTTGAGCAGTTTGTGGGTCATTCCATGGCTGACTGTCTCAAACTAATT
GAGCGACGGTTAGGCAATCCTCCACCCCCTGACTTTGTTCAGCACTATCAACGCCGTACCCGTATCGCGT
TAGAAACGCATCTACAAGCCGTTCCTGGGGTTGAAGAGGCTTTGGATGCTCTTGAATTGCCCTACTGTGT
TGCGTCCAGTGGTGATCATCAAAAGATGCGAACCACACTGAGCCTGACGAAGCTCTGGCCACGATTTGAG
GGACGAATCTTCAGCGTGACTGAAGTACCTCGCGGCAAGCCATTTCCCGATGTCTTTTTGTTGGCCGCCG
ATCGCTTCGGGGTTAATCCTACGGCCTGCGCTGTGATCGAAGACACCCCCTTGGGAGTAGCGGCAGGCGT
GGCGGCAGGAATGCAAGTGTTTGGCTACGCGGGTTCCATGCCCGCTTGGCGTCTGCAAGAAGCCGGTGCC
CATCTCATTTTTGACGATATGCGACTGCTGCCCAGTCTGCTCCAATCGTCGCCAAAAGATAACTCCACAG
CATTGCCCAATCCCTAACCCCTGCTCGCGCCGCAACTACACACTAAACCGTTCCTGCGCGATCGCTCTTA
CTGTTGATGGCTCGTGCTTAAAAACAATGCAACCCTAACCGTTTCAGCTGGTGATTTTCGGACGATTTGG
CTTACAGGGATAACTGAGAGTCAACAGCCTCTGTCCGTCATTGCACACCCATCCATGCACTGGGGACTTG
ACTCATGCTGAATCACATTTCCCTTGTCCATTGGGCGAGAGGGGAGGGGAATCTTCTGGACTCTTCACTA
AGCGGCGATCGCAGGTTCTTCTACCCAAGCAGTGGCGATCGCTTGATTGCAGTCTTCAATGCTGGCCTCT
GCAGCCATCGCCGCCACCAAAGCATCGTAGGCGGGACGTTGTTGCTCCAGTAAAGTCTTCGCCCGTAACA
ATCCCCAGCGACTGCGTAAATCCGCTTCGGCAGGATTGCGATCGAGTTGCCGCCACAGTTGTTTCCACTG
GGCGCGATCGTCAGCTCCCCCTTCCACGTTGCCGTAGACCAGTTGCTCTGCCGCTGCACCGGCCATCAAC
ACCTGACACCACTGTTCCAGCGATCGCTGACTGAGTTGCCCCTGTGCGGCTTCGGCTTCTAGCGCAGCTG
CTTGGAACTGCACACCCCCGCGACCAGGTTGTCCTTGGCGCAGCGCTTCCCACGCTGAGAGGGTGTAGCC
CGTCACGGGTAACCGATGGGTACCGAGCTCGAATTGAATTCCTTTAATCCCTTTAATTCCTGGATTTTTT
CTCCGAAATCTGGGAGCGTATAAACATCTGGACTCGTATAAATCAGTTGACTGGTTTCTATGCCTTCTTT
GCCACATATTATATGTATATCAACTAATACCGTATTATTATCATAACCTATAGACATAGTTCCATTGTAT
TTTAGCGCGTTCTCAAATTCTTCTTTTGATGGATACGATGATCCATCTCCGTACTTTTTCGTTAACGATT
TGCTTACTGGCTTCACAAGTCTGCCAATATTAATCTCTAATCTTTTAAATTTCCCATTTAAAAAAAATGC
CATTGCTTCACGCTTTTTGTTAGCAAACGAAAAGTCAGAACATGAATAAAGTGATACTTCTTCTATTCGA
GAATCTCCCTCAAATTTTTCAAAATCACATAACCTCTTCGAAAGAAACTCTTCTTCTGTCATGCCAAACT
TTGCATCTTTATACCCATCAACTGCCATTGCACCAAAGCTAATCATTCCCAATGCAAGCATAACTGCCAA
TTTTTTCATGTTATCTCCTTTTGCTTTGAGCCAATAATAACAATGAGAACAATGTTAAGCCAACCCCATA
AACCTCTATCAAGTACCCAAATGTGGATGTTTTGGAGAATTTTGTAAAGTGTAGATGTCATTCAGATTTA
TATAACGCAAGCATTCCACTTACAATTAGGCAAAGGATATCAACTATCAAACGCTTCGGTTAAGCTTAAA
GCACACCCTTTCTGCGTCCTCGTATTGACGCGACGTAAAATTTCAACGAGCACGCCGGGATACTTACCAT
ATTCTCTGCTAATTATCCCGACATCATCGGTAACAATAAATGCTGGATAACTGGTTGCTGACGCATCCAT
ATAACTCATCAACCCCGGCGTTCCATCAGGTACAGGTTTCAACGTTTCAGGATCAAGCGCTCGCGCATAT
ACCCACGGCGGAACATGTTTACGCTGCATTTCATCCTCAAAGAAACAAGTGTTGAGTTCAACTTGATTAA
ATATATCTCGGATCTGACTAATATCACTGAGATTGAAAGTATCAAATAAAAGATGATTGAAATCATCACG
TTTCAGAGATTCTTTTTCGTAACTTTTCCAGCCGCCTCCGGTTATGATATAAAGGCTTTTATCTCCAGAA
AATGAGATTTTTTTATCTTTCATATAATGGCAGAGTAAATAAATAAAGTATGGCGAACCAATAAGACAAA
GATCTTTCCCTTGATTTTTTATTCGTTCAAGACTATTCAATGTTTTAACAAAATCTATTCGTTCTTCTGT
TACGGTAAATGTCGTAGGATATAACAATTCCACCAAACTCATAACATATTTAAACCAAATATTATGAGCA
TTAAATCTATCTGGTCCCAAATTGACTAATTCTATTTGATGATCAAACCAACTACCAACATATTTCATGC
CATAACTCACAGAGCCTAAGAGTCTCTCAATACTTAATCTGTCACGCGCCACCTGACTTTTTAAACCATT
CGTGCCGCTACTGGTAAACCAACTTTCAATCTCGTTTTCCTGAGAAGTTAATAAGCGAGTAAACTTAAAA
ACCGATGTTGGGAATACAGGTATGTCATCAATTTCCGTAATATTGTCATCTACTTTGTGTGCCTGACAGT
AGTGACGATATTCTCGACAATGTTTATAATGATTACGAAATGCATCAAGCACAAGTTTCTTTCTGATTTT
TTCCTGCTCGTCGTAAGACCACACTAATGGATCGCTCGAAAAAATCAAATCATCAATTTCTGAGCTTGCT
GTAATTTCTTGTTTATCAACATATGAAGTCATACCTGTTTTACTCCTCAAGATAATATTAGAAAGTATGG
CAGCACTGCTGTCATACTCTTTTATACCCTTCATCTTTCAAGCTGCTGCTTTGTTGGCTGCTTTCACTCA
CCCCAGTCACATAGTTATCTATGCTCCTGGGGATTCGTTCACTTGCCGCCTCGCTGCAACTCGAAATCTA
TTAGGTATATTCCATGTGGTACTTCTTAATATTATCATCAACAATATTGATTACATTTTTTTGGCTCATC
AAATCATTCATTGGTTCAAAGGACAGCAATACACTTTTCGCACCACACTTTTCAATTGCCAACTTAGCCG
CAGTTATACACTCCGTATAATTTCCGACAGCGTTTTCTGCAATTATTTCTTCAAGTTTATTTTCGAAATT
TTCATTAGGGTGCATTTCAAGAACATAATCACTAATAAATGCACGCGGTTACCAAGCAAACCAAACTCCG
TGAAATGATGCTCCAGTAACCATACGGTATCAAAACCACACTCCTCAGAGATGCGACCTAATTTAACCAA
ACGTTTCATTACCTCTGTTTGAGAAAATTGGGGAGGTTGGTATGTAAGCAAAAAGTTTCCAAATTTCATA
GAGAGTCCTTATATTGCTATTTGAGTGATAGAATATCTCAATAGATTTTAAGACAGAGAAATTGCTTGAT
TTTCAATCTCAATTCTCATTCGGCGTTCATTGACTGTCGCAATAGTTAAATGTTCAAATGACGGTTCAGT
AATATCAACATCAATATCCAGATGATCATTATCCATCGCGATAGCGGCTTTCGTAACCGATTGATAAAAA
TTGCGCAGGACCACTAAATTTTCACTCAAGTCATGCGAACTTCCTAACAAAGAATATATCTTGCATCGAT
TACTACGAATATTTGATAACAATGTGATAACTTCATCTTGCTTGACCCAATTATCGTTATTTGCAGTAAA
AGCAATAAACGGTATATCAAGATACATCATGTTATTAATTGTAGAAGCTAAATCTTCCCAACCAAAATCA
AGACAATCTCTCGCAAAGACTTCAGCACCCAATTTATGGCCTTCAAAATCTAGATTATCCGGCAATTCAT
TAATGGGTAGACTGAGATAATCAAACCCTAAAGCTCTTTCAAGAGAATATCTTAAGTTAACAACACCGAC
TGCGGTGATTAAAAACGAAGCATTGATTTCAGATAGGCTTGCATAAGCTATCCGCGCAGATAAGCTTGAA
GCCAACATACCGAAGTTATTTATTTTTCGTGTAGTTAACCAATCAACCACTGCTAACAAGCTCTGCTTTC
CTATAGACATTGTAAATTCATCAATTGTCCCTGAACTCAATCCAACGTGGTGAAGCGAATCATAGCGGAT
CACATGAAATCCATTCCGCGATAAATATTCCGCCAGACCAGCAAAATGATCCATCCTGCGGGCAAAACCA
GACGCAATAATAATGGCATTCTTTCTCTTTGGGCTGTTTTCTTCTGGCAGCGTTTCCCAAACATGAATTT
TTTTATTTCCTTCAACACAAATAACGTGGTCGATGGTTTTATATTTTGATTCATTTTCCATACTTTTTAC
CTATTATGGGACAAATACAAGGAACTTATCTTCTTCCAGGAATCGAGTCTGTTCTATTTCAACCGCAACA
TCCTTAGCCGTATAGTTAGATGGCCTTTCATGAGAAATATATGTCACTAATCGTTGCAACGGTCTCATTC
CGTCATGAGATCCACCAACTCGAAATATGTTATTCATTCCTGCTTCTACAATCCTTTCCGCACCTTTTAA
TGCTAACGCATCTCGATATTTAAATGATGACTCCCAAGGAAAAATAGATATGGTTTGCGTCTTATTTTTT
TGAACATAAGGCAATATTTGCTCAATATTATCGACGTGATGAAGGTACACACATCTGCCAAGTGGTTGAT
TAAATTCCACACCTGCATTTGACTCAATAATCATCCAACGTTGATGAATATCCACCTCTACTTTTAATCC
AGCAAACAAGCTTTCTTTTTGAACTAAAGAATAGGCCGCCTTTTCATCAAAATCTTTTTTGGCATTCGGT
AATATATGCGCATATAGATTAAGTTTTTCTATCAACGCTAACTTAAATTCCTCATAATGATTTCCCATGT
AATATATGTTTTGGGCAGAAAAACAAGCTCGCTGATCGTAAAAACAAACATCATGAGCCGCACCTGTCGC
TGCGGACGTCAAATCAACAGGATTATCGATAATGCAAAGACTCTTTTTAGAACCAAATTTAATCACATCA
GCATAAGATGGCGCATGCTCTACCGCCCAATTAATCGCATCTGGCCCTCCCCAAGCGACAATAACATCCG
CATGTCGCATAATTTCTTTTGCGAGTGATGTATCACCTTGGTGGGGCCAATATATAACAGATAAAGAGCG
CGTTATCGGATGATTAGGGTCTACATCAATAAAACTTAACGCTAATGCATTAGCGGTAAAAGGATCGGTT
GACGATGTTTTTATAATACACTGATTCTTAGTTAAAATTGCGCGTAATATAGACATGATCCCAGATAATG
GAACATTACCTGCCAACAGATGTACAGATTTACCTTTCGGAAAAGCCCGAACATAACTTTCATCCTGAGG
TAGCCATTCATCCATGATATGGCGAGAACCAAGTTCATTTTCTACAACATCATAAAGGCCGCCTTTAGAA
CATAAAATCATAGATATCCAATTGGCCTCTAGCTTAGCCATTTCTTCTGAATATCCCATATATTTTTTTA
AGTCACGAATGTATGTCCTGCGTCTTGAGTATTCTTCATTTTTCCATCTTTGCCCTACCGTATAGAGAAA
ATTGACAATGTTATGCAACCGTAATTCGTTATTTCCATTACAATCAATAATGTTTTTTACATGAGAGTCA
TTCAATATTGGCAGGTAAACACTATTATCACCAAAATTAATGGATTGCACTAAATCATCACTTTCGGGAA
AGATTTCAACCTGGCCGTTAATAATGAATGAAATTTTTTTAGTCATATTTGCCATCCACGAGCTCGGTAC
CCATCGTCGACGTCGACGGGAGGGGCTGCAATGAACGCAACGATGAAGCAGATGGTGGCGGTCAGCAGAG
TGGGGATCATCAGCACGCCGAACCAACCCACGTAGATGCGGTTGTCGGTGCTGGTTACCCACTCACAAAA
CCGATCCCAAACGTTATCGCGGCGTTGCTCGCGAAGAATGCTGGTCATATCGATCTTGAGGTTGTAAAGG
GCAAGAGTCTTAGTTAAAAACTCTTGCTTTTTAGGCTAGGAGATTAACTGTCAAAAAGGTGTAAAAAACC
CTTAATTTTTAGCTAAGTAGACACTATTTTTATGTAACGAAAACTTTGTGAATTTATGTAATGTTTAGAG
CGATCGCCCAAGGCTACAGTGCTCAACGGAGCCAAAACTACTGTCTACACTGGATTAGAAGACGCTAAAT
CCAGCCTGGTATGAGTCAGCAACACCTTCTTCACGAGGCAGACCTCAGCGCCCCCCCCCCCCTGCAGGTC
GATCTGGTAACCCCAGCGCGGTTGCTACCAAGTAGTGACCCGCTTCGTGATGCAAAATCCGCTGACGATA
TTCGGGCGATCGCTGCTGAATGCCATCGAGCAGTAACGTGGCACCCCGCCCCTGCCAAGTCACCGCATCC
AGACTGAACAGCACCAAGAGGCTAAAACCCAATCCCGCCGGTAGCAGCGGAGAACTACCCAGCATTGGTC
CCACCAAAGCTAATGCCGTCGTGGTAAAAATCGCGATCGCCGTCAGACTCAAGCCCAGTTCGCTCATGCT
TCCTCATCTAGGTCACAGTCTTCGGCGATCGCATCGATCTGATGCTGCAGCAAGCGTTTTCCATACCGGC
GATCGCGCCGTCGCCCTTTCGCTGCCGTGGCCCGCTTACGAGCTCGTTTATCGACCACGATCGCATCCAA
ATCCGCGATCGCTTCCCAGTCCGGCAATTCAGTCTGGGGCGTCCGTTTCATTAATCCTGATCAGGCACGA
AATTGCTGTGCGTAGTATCGCGCATAGCGGCCAGCCTCTGCCAACAGCGCATCGTGATTGCCTGCCTCAA
CAATCTGGCCGCGCTCCATCACCAAGATGCGGCTGGCATTACGAACCGTAGCCAGACGGTGAGCAATGAT
AAAGACCGTCCGTCCCTGCATCACCCGTTCTAGGGCCTCTTGCACCAAGGTTTCGGACTCGGAATCAAGC
GCCGAAGTCGCCTCATCCAGAATTAAAATGCGTGGATCCTCTACGCCGGACGCATCGTGGCCGGCATCAC
CGGCGCCACAGGTGCGGTTGCTGGCGCCTATATCGCCGACATCACCGATGGGGAAGATCGGGCTCGCCAC
TTCGGGCTCATGAGCGCTTGTTTCGGCGTGGGTATGGTGGCAGGCCCCGTGGCCGGGGGACTGTTGGGCG
CCATCTCCTTGCATGCACCATTCCTTGCGGCGGCGGTGCTCAACGGCCTCAACCTACTACTGGGCTGCTT
CCTAATGCAGGAGTCGCATAAGGGAGAGCGTCGATCGACCGATGCCCTTGAGAGCCTTCAACCCAGTCAG
CTCCTTCCGGTGGGCGCGGGGCATGACTATCGTCGCCGCACTTATGACTGTCTTCTTTATCATGCAACTC
GTAGGACAGGTGCCGGCAGCGCTCTGGGTCATTTTCGGCGAGGACCGCTTTCGCTGGAGCGCGACGATGA
TCGGCCTGTCGCTTGCGGTATTCGGAATCTTGCACGCCCTCGCTCAAGCCTTCGTCACTGGTCCCGCCAC
CAAACGTTTCGGCGAGAAGCAGGCCATTATCGCCGGCATGGCGGCCGACGCGCTGGGCTACGTCTTGCTG
GCGTTCGCGACGCGAGGCTGGATGGCCTTCCCCATTATGATTCTTCTCGCTTCCGGCGGCATCGGGATGC
CCGCGTTGCAGGCCATGCTGTCCAGGCAGGTAGATGACGACCATCAGGGACAGCTTCAAGGATCGCTCGC
GGCTCTTACCAGCCTAACTTCGATCACTGGACCGCTGATCGTCACGGCGATTTATGCCGCCTCGGCGAGC
ACATGGAACGGGTTGGCATGGATTGTAGGCGCCGCCCTATACCTTGTCTGCCTCCCCGCGTTGCGTCGCG
GTGCATGGAGCCGGGCCACCTCGACCTGAATGGAAGCCGGCGGCACCTCGCTAACGGATTCACCACTCCA
AGAATTGGAGCCAATCAATTCTTGCGGAGAACTGTGAATGCGCAAACCAACCCTTGGCAGAACATATCCA
TCGCGTCCGCCATCTCCAGCAGCCGCACGCGGCGCATCTCGGGCAGCGTTGGGTCCTGGCCACGGGTGCG
CATGATCGTGCTCCTGTCGTTGAGGACCCGGCTAGGCTGGCGGGGTTGCCTTACTGGTTAGCAGAATGAA
TCACCGATACGCGAGCGAACGTGAAGCGACTGCTGCTGCAAAACGTCTGCGACCTGAGCAACAACATGAA
TGGTCTTCGGTTTCCGTGTTTCGTAAAGTCTGGAAACGCGGAAGTCAGCGCCCTGCACCATTATGTTCCG
GATCTGCATCGCAGGATGCTGCTGGCTACCCTGTGGAACACCTACATCTGTATTAACGAAGCGCTGGCAT
TGACCCTGAGTGATTTTTCTCTGGTCCCGCCGCATCCATACCGCCAGTTGTTTACCCTCACAACGTTCCA
GTAACCGGGCATGTTCATCATCAGTAACCCGTATCGTGAGCATCCTCTCTCGTTTCATCGGTATCATTAC
CCCCATGAACAGAAATCCCCCTTACACGGAGGCATCAGTGACCAAACAGGAAAAAACCGCCCTTAACATG
GCCCGCTTTATCAGAAGCCAGACATTAACGCTTCTGGAGAAACTCAACGAGCTGGACGCGGATGAACAGG
CAGACATCTGTGAATCGCTTCACGACCACGCTGATGAGCTTTACCGCAGCTGCCTCGCGCGTTTCGGTGA
TGACGGTGAAAACCTCTGACACATGCAGCTCCCGGAGACGGTCACAGCTTGTCTGTAAGCGGATGCCGGG
AGCAGACAAGCCCGTCAGGGCGCGTCAGCGGGTGTTGGCGGGTGTCGGGGCGCAGCCATGACCCAGTCAC
GTAGCGATAGCGGAGTGTATACTGGCTTAACTATGCGGCATCAGAGCAGATTGTACTGAGAGTGCACCAT
ATGCGGTGTGAAATACCGCACAGATGCGTAAGGAGAAAATACCGCATCAGGCGCTCTTCCGCTTCCTCGC
TCACTGACTCGCTGCGCTCGGTCGTTCGGCTGCGGCGAGCGGTATCAGCTCACTCAAAGGCGGTAATACG
GTTATCCACAGAATCAGGGGATAACGCAGGAAAGAACATGTGAGCAAAAGGCCAGCAAAAGGCCAGGAAC
CGTAAAAAGGCCGCGTTGCTGGCGTTTTTCCATAGGCTCCGCCCCCCTGACGAGCATCACAAAAATCGAC
GCTCAAGTCAGAGGTGGCGAAACCCGACAGGACTATAAAGATACCAGGCGTTTCCCCCTGGAAGCTCCCT
CGTGCGCTCTCCTGTTCCGACCCTGCCGCTTACCGGATACCTGTCCGCCTTTCTCCCTTCGGGAAGCGTG
GCGCTTTCTCATAGCTCACGCTGTAGGTATCTCAGTTCGGTGTAGGTCGTTCGCTCCAAGCTGGGCTGTG
TGCACGAACCCCCCGTTCAGCCCGACCGCTGCGCCTTATCCGGTAACTATCGTCTTGAGTCCAACCCGGT
AAGACACGACTTATCGCCACTGGCAGCAGCCACTGGTAACAGGATTAGCAGAGCGAGGTATGTAGGCGGT
GCTACAGAGTTCTTGAAGTGGTGGCCTAACTACGGCTACACTAGAAGGACAGTATTTGGTATCTGCGCTC
TGCTGAAGCCAGTTACCTTCGGAAAAAGAGTTGGTAGCTCTTGATCCGGCAAACAAACCACCGCTGGTAG
CGGTGGTTTTTTTGTTTGCAAGCAGCAGATTACGCGCAGAAAAAAAGGATCTCAAGAAGATCCTTTGATC
TTTTCTACGGGGTCTGACGCTCAGTGGAACGAAAACTCACGTTAAGGGATTTTGGTCATGAGATTATCAA
AAAGGATCTTCACCTAGATCCTTTTAAATTAAAAATGAAGTTTTAAATCAATCTAAAGTATATATGAGTA
AACTTGGTCTGACAGTTACCAATGCTTAATCAGTGAGGCACCTATCTCAGCGATCTGTCTATTTCGTTCA
TCCATAGTTGCCTGACTCCCCGTCGTGTAGATAACTACGATACGGGAGGGCTTACCATCTGGCCCCAGTG
CTGCAATGATACCGCGAGACCCACGCTCACCGGCTCCAGATTTATCAGCAATAAACCAGCCAGCCGGAAG
GGCCGAGCGCAGAAGTGGTCCTGCAACTTTATCCGCCTCCATCCAGTCTATTAATTGTTGCCGGGAAGCT
AGAGTAAGTAGTTCGCCAGTTAATAGTTTGCGCAACGTTGTTGCCATTGCTGCAGGCATCGTGGTGTCAC
GCTCGTCGTTTGGTATGGCTTCATTCAGCTCCGGTTCCCAACGATCAAGGCGAGTTACATGATCCCCCAT
GTTGTGCAAAAAAGCGGTTAGCTCCTTCGGTCCTCCGATCGTTGTCAGAAGTAAGTTGGCCGCAGTGTTA
TCACTCATGGTTATGGCAGCACTGCATAATTCTCTTACTGTCATGCCATCCGTAAGATGCTTTTCTGTGA
CTGGTGAGTACTCAACCAAGTCATTCTGAGAATAGTGTATGCGGCGACCGAGTTGCTCTTGCCCGGCGTC
AACACGGGATAATACCGCGCCACATAGCAGAACTTTAAAAGTGCTCATCATTGGAAAACGTTCTTCGGGG
CGAAAACTCTCAAGGATCTTACCGCTGTTGAGATCCAGTTCGATGTAACCCACTCGTGCACCCAACTGAT
CTTCAGCATCTTTTACTTTCACCAGCGTTTCTGGGTGAGCAAAAACAGGAAGGCAAAATGCCGCAAAAAA
GGGAATAAGGGCGACACGGAAATGTTGAATACTCATACTCTTCCTTTTTCAATATTATTGAAGCATTTAT
CAGGGTTATTGTCTCATGAGCGGATACATATTTGAATGTATTTAGAAAAATAAACAAATAGGGGTTCCGC
GCACATTTCCCCGAAAAGTGCCACCTGACGTCTAAGAAACCATTATTATCATGACATTAACCTATAAAAA
TAGGCGTATCACGAGGCCCTTTCGTCTTCAAGAATT
