>Addgene plasmid #40244 | pAM1619 | addgene partial sequence | sequence record 69731 | luxC-F 5'-ggtgcggaaaggattgtaga-3'
TGGTGGATCTCATGACGGAATGAGACCGTTGCAACGATTAGTGACATATATTTCTCATGAAAGGCCATCT
AACTATACGGCTAAGGATGTTGCGGTTGAAATAGAACAGACTCGATTCCTGGAAGAAGATAAGTTCCTTG
TATTTGTCCCATAATAGGTAAAAAGTATGGAAAATGAATCAAAATATAAAACCATCGACCACGTTATTTG
TGTTGAAGGAAATAAAAAAATTCATGTTTGGGAAACGCTGCCAGAAGAAAACAGCCCAAAGAGAAAGAAT
GCCATTATTATTGCGTCTGGTTTTGCCCGCAGGATGGATCATTTTGCTGGTCTGGCGGAATATTTATCGC
GGAATGGATTTCATGTGATCCGCTATGATTCGCTTCACCACGTTGGATTGAGTTCAGGGACAATTGATGA
ATTTACAATGTCTATAGGAAAGCAGAGCTTGTTAGCAGTGGTTGATTGGTTAACTACACGAAAAATAAAT
AACTTCGGTATGTTGGCTTCAAGCTTATCTGCGCGGATAGCTTATGCAAGCCTATCTGAAATCAATGCTT
CGTTTTTAATCACCGCAGTCGGTGTTGTTAACTTAAGATATTCTCTTGAAAGAGCTTTAGGGTTTGATTA
TCTCAGTCTACCCATTAATGAATTGCCGAATAATCTAGATTTTGAAGGCCATAAATTGGGTGCTGAAGTC
TTTGCGAGAGATTGTCTTGATTTTGGTTGGGAAGATTTAGCTTCTACAATTAATAACATGATGTATCTTG
ATATACCGTTTATTGCTTTTACTGCAAATAACGATAATTGG
