>Addgene plasmid #40244 | pAM1619 | addgene partial sequence | sequence record 69839 | pBRrevBam 5'-GGTGATGTCGGCGATATAGG-3'
CGATGCGTCCGGCGTAGAGGATCCACGCATTTTAATTCTGGATGAGGCGACTTCGGCGCTTGATTCCGAG
TCCGAAACCTTGGTGCAAGAGGCCCTAGAACGGGTGATGCAGGGACGGACGGTCTTTATCATTGCTCACC
GTCTGGCTACGGTTCGTAATGCCAGCCGCATCTTGGTGATGGAGCGCGGCCAGATTGTTGAGGCAGGCAA
TCACGATGCGCTGTTGGCAGAGGCTGGCCGCTATGCGCGATACTACGCACAGCAATTTCGTGCCTGATCA
GGATTAATGAAACGGACGCCCCAGACTGAATTGCCGGACTGGGAAGCGATCGCGGATTTGGATGCGATCG
TGGTCGATAAACGAGCTCGTAAGCGGGCCACGGCAGCGAAAGGGCGACGGCGCGATCGCCGGTATGGAAA
ACGCTTGCTGCAGCATCAGATCGATGCGATCGCCGAAGACTGTGACCTAGATGAGGAAGCATGAGCGAAC
TGGGCTTGAGTCTGACGGCGATCGCGATTTTTACCACGACGGCATTAGCTTTGGTGGGACCAATGCTGGG
TAGTTCTCCGCTGCTACCGGCGGGATTGGGTTTTAGCCTCTTGGTGCTGTTCAGTCTGGATGCGGTGACT
TGGCAGGGGCGGGGTGCCACGTTACTGCTCGATGGCATTCAGCAGCGATCGCCCGAATATCGTCAGCGGA
TTTTGCATCACGAAGCGGGTCACTACTTGGTAGCAACCGCGCTGGGGTTACCAGATCGACCTGCAGGGGG
GGGGGGGC
